Addgene plasmid #20604: pWZL Neo Myr Flag TSSK1B
Depositing lab: William Hahn & Jean Zhao. Depositing organization: Dana-Farber Cancer Institute. Publication: Integrative Genomic Approaches Identify IKBKE as a Breast Cancer Oncogene (Kinase Library Clones). Boehm JS, Zhao JJ, Yao J, Kim SY, Firestein R, Dunn IF, Sjostrom SK, Garraway LA, Weremowicz S, Richardson AL, Greulich H, Stewart CJ, Mulvey LA, Shen RR, Ambrogio L, Hirozane-Kishikawa T, Hill DE, Vidal M, Meyerson M, Grenier JK, Hinkle G, Root DE, Roberts TM, Lander ES, Polyak K, Hahn WC. Cell. 2007 Jun 15. 129(6):1065-1079. 10.1016/j.cell.2007.03.052 PubMed 17574021.
Backbone
  Vector backbone: pWZL-Neo-Myr-Flag-DEST
  Backbone manufacturer: William Hahn Lab (available at Addgene, #15300)
  Vector type: Mammalian Expression, Retroviral
  Selectable markers: Neomycin (select with G418)
Growth in bacteria
  Bacterial resistance: Ampicillin, 100 μg/mL
  Growth temperature: 37°C
  Growth strain: Stbl3
  Growth instructions: Stbl3 cells to prevent recombination.
  Copy number: Unknown
Gene/Insert
  Gene/Insert name: TSSK1B (alt name: testis-specific serine kinase 1B)
  Species: H. sapiens (human)
  Entrez Gene: TSSK1B (a.k.a. FKSG81, SPOGA4, STK22D, TSK1, TSSK1)
  Tag / fusion protein: Myr (N terminal on backbone); Flag (N terminal on backbone)
  Cloning method: Gateway Cloning
  Sequencing primers: 5′ pWZL-Fwd (GAA CCT CCT CGT TCG ACC); 3′ pWZL-Rev (TTC CGG GCC CTC ACA TTG)
Resource information
  A portion of this plasmid was derived from a plasmid made by: 3-A6
Terms and licenses: Academic/Nonprofit Terms; Industry Terms: Not Available to Industry
Depositor comments: ORFs were cloned into Gateway compatible pEntry vectors. An LR recombination reaction was performed to move the ORF to pWZL-Neo-Myr-Flag DEST such that the ORF would have 5' myristoylation and flag tags. This plasmid is part of a kinase library, and the gene has been verified, but has not been fully sequenced for minor mutations. Please see the following link for plasmids from this article that are not part of the kinase library http://www.addgene.org/pubmed/17574021
How to cite: pWZL Neo Myr Flag TSSK1B was a gift from William Hahn & Jean Zhao (Addgene plasmid # 20604 ; http://n2t.net/addgene:20604 ; RRID:Addgene_20604)
