[The description below was written by a language model from this plasmid's Addgene catalogue record.]
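Description:
pWZL Neo Myr Flag TSSK1B is a retroviral mammalian expression plasmid carrying the human TSSK1B open reading frame (testis-specific serine kinase 1B, also known as TSSK1, STK22D, SPOGA4 or FKSG81). It is built on the Gateway destination vector pWZL-Neo-Myr-Flag-DEST. The ORF was first placed in a Gateway entry vector and then moved into the destination backbone by an LR recombination reaction, so that it sits in frame downstream of two backbone-encoded N-terminal elements, a myristoylation signal and a Flag epitope. A myristoylation signal directs lipid modification of the protein's N-terminus and targets it to cellular membranes, a strategy commonly used to promote activation of kinases. The Flag tag allows detection or immunoprecipitation with anti-Flag antibodies.

The plasmid is propagated in bacteria under ampicillin selection, and the record notes a recombination-deficient strain is used to limit rearrangement, as is typical for vectors containing retroviral repeat sequences. After packaging into retroviral particles and transduction of mammalian cells, stably transduced populations can be selected with G418 through the neomycin resistance marker. The record does not state which promoter drives the insert or the marker, and no feature table is provided, so the detailed arrangement of retroviral elements and the replication origin cannot be described here.

This construct is one member of a library of myristoylated, Flag-tagged human kinase clones assembled for functional genomic screening in a study of breast cancer oncogenes. The identity of the gene was verified, but the clone has not been fully sequenced, so minor mutations cannot be excluded.
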