>Addgene plasmid #20604 | pWZL Neo Myr Flag TSSK1B | addgene partial sequence | sequence record 26428 | 20604 with pWZL-Fwd
CTCCTTCTCTAGGCGCCGGCCGGATCCAGAATTCGCCACCATGGGGTCTTCAAAATCTAAACCAAAGGAC
CCCAGCCAGCGCCGGCGCAGGATCCGAGGTTACCTTGACTACAAAGACGATGACGACAAGCAATTGACAA
GTTTGTACAAAAAAGTTGGCATGGATGACGCTGCTGTCCTCAAGCGACGAGGCTACCTCCTGGGGATAAA
TTTAGGAGAGGGCTCCTATGCAAAAGTAAAATCTGCTTACTCTGAGCGCCTGAAGTTCAATGTGGCGATC
AAGATCATCGACCGCAAGAAGGCCCCCGCAGACTTCTTGGAGAAATTCCTTCCCCGGGAAATTGAGATTC
TGGCCATGTTAAACCACTGCTCCATCATTAAGACCTACGAGATCTTTGAGACATCACATGGCAAGGTCTA
CATCGTCATGGAGCTCGCGGTCCAGGGCGACCTCCTCGAGTTAATCAAAACCCGGGGAGCCCTGCATGAG
GACGAAGCTCGCAAGAAGTTCCACCAGCTTTCCTTGGCCATCAAGTACTGCCACGACCTGGACGTCGTCC
ACCGGGACCTCAAGTGTGACAACCTTCTCCTTGACAAGGACTTCAACATCAAGCTGTCCGACTTCAGCTT
CTCCAAGCGCTGCCTGCGGGATGACAGTGGTCGAATGGCATTAAGCAAGANCTTCTGTGGGTCACCAGCG
TATGCGGCCCCAGANGTGCTGCAGGGNATTCCCTACCAGCCCAAG
